>Addgene plasmid #78358 | pNX3a-FL3 | depositor full sequence | sequence record 146280 | pNX3a-FL3 sequence 4097 bps
GACGTCTAAGAAACCATTATTATCATGACATTAACCTATAAAAATAGGCGTATCACGAGGCCCTTTCGTC
TCGCGCGTTTCGGTGATGACGGTGAAAACCTCTGACACATGCAGCTCCCGGAGACGGTCACAGCTTGTCT
GTAAGCGGATGCCGGGAGCAGACAAGCCCGTCAGGGCGCGTCAGCGGGTGTTGGCGGGTGTCGGGGCTGG
CTTAACTATGCGGCATCAGAGCAGATTGTACTGAGAGTGCACCATATGGACATATTGTCGTTAGAACGCG
GCTACAATTAATACATAACCTTATGTATCATACACATACGATTTAGGTGACACTATAGAACGCGGCCGCC
AGCTGAAGCTTCGTACGCTGCAGGTCGACGGATCCCCGGGTTAATTAACGCTAGCATGGGTGACTACAAG
GACGACGATGACAAGGGAGATTACAAAGATGACGACGATAAGGACTACAAGGACGACGATGACAAGTCTA
GATGAGGCGCGCCACTTCTAAATAAGCGAATTTCTTATGATTTATGATTTTTATTATTAAATAAGTTATA
AAAAAAATAAGTGTATACAAATTTTAAAGTGACTCTTAGGTTTTAAAACGAAAATTCTTATTCTTGAGTA
ACTCTTTCCTGTAGGTCAGGTTGCTTTCTCAGGTATAGTATGAGGTCGCTCTTATTGACCACACCTCTAC
CGGCAGATCCGCTAGGAGATCTGTTTAGCTTGCCTCGTCCCCGCCGGGTCACCCGGCCAGCGACATGGAG
GCCCAGAATACCCTCCTTGACAGTCTTGACGTGCGCAGCTCAGGGGCATGATGTGACTGTCGCCCGTACA
TTTAGCCCATACATCCCCATGTATAATCATTTGCATCCATACATTTTGATGGCCGCACGGCGCGAAGCAA
AAATTACGGCTCCTCGCTGCAGACCTGCGAGCAGGGAAACGCTCCCCTCACAGACGCGTTGAATTGTCCC
CACGCCGCGCCCCTGTAGAGAAATATAAAAGGTTAGGATTTGCCACTGAGGTTCTTCTTTCATATACTTC
CTTTTAAAATCTTGCTAGGATACAGTTCTCACATCACATCCGAACATAAACAACCATGGGTAAGGAAAAG
ACTCACGTTTCGAGGCCGCGATTAAATTCCAACATGGATGCTGATTTATATGGGTATAAATGGGCTCGCG
ATAATGTCGGGCAATCAGGTGCGACAATCTATCGATTGTATGGGAAGCCCGATGCGCCAGAGTTGTTTCT
GAAACATGGCAAAGGTAGCGTTGCCAATGATGTTACAGATGAGATGGTCAGACTAAACTGGCTGACGGAA
TTTATGCCTCTTCCGACCATCAAGCATTTTATCCGTACTCCTGATGATGCATGGTTACTCACCACTGCGA
TCCCCGGCAAAACAGCATTCCAGGTATTAGAAGAATATCCTGATTCAGGTGAAAATATTGTTGATGCGCT
GGCAGTGTTCCTGCGCCGGTTGCATTCGATTCCTGTTTGTAATTGTCCTTTTAACAGCGATCGCGTATTT
CGTCTCGCTCAGGCGCAATCACGAATGAATAACGGTTTGGTTGATGCGAGTGATTTTGATGACGAGCGTA
ATGGCTGGCCTGTTGAACAAGTCTGGAAAGAAATGCATAAGCTTTTGCCATTCTCACCGGATTCAGTCGT
CACTCATGGTGATTTCTCACTTGATAACCTTATTTTTGACGAGGGGAAATTAATAGGTTGTATTGATGTT
GGACGAGTCGGAATCGCAGACCGATACCAGGATCTTGCCATCCTATGGAACTGCCTCGGTGAGTTTTCTC
CTTCATTACAGAAACGGCTTTTTCAAAAATATGGTATTGATAATCCTGATATGAATAAATTGCAGTTTCA
TTTGATGCTCGATGAGTTTTTCTAATCAGTACTGACAATAAAAAGATTCTTGTTTTCAAGAACTTGTCAT
TTGTATAGTTTTTTTATATTGTAGTTGTTCTATTTTAATCAAATGTTAGCGTGATTTATATTTTTTTTCG
CCTCGACATCATCTGCCCAGATGCGAAGTTAAGTGCGCAGAAAGTAATATCATGCGTCAATCGTATGTGA
ATGCTGGTCGCTATACTGCTGTCGATTCGATACTAACGCCGCCATCCAGTTTAAACGAGCTCGAATTCTA
GGCTTCCTCGCTCACTGACTCGCTGCGCTCGGTCGTTCGGCTGCGGCGAGCGGTATCAGCTCACTCAAAG
GCGGTAATACGGTTATCCACAGAATCAGGGGATAACGCAGGAAAGAACATGTGAGCAAAAGGCCAGCAAA
AGGCCAGGAACCGTAAAAAGGCCGCGTTGCTGGCGTTTTTCCATAGGCTCCGCCCCCCTGACGAGCATCA
CAAAAATCGACGCTCAAGTCAGAGGTGGCGAAACCCGACAGGACTATAAAGATACCAGGCGTTTCCCCCT
GGAAGCTCCCTCGTGCGCTCTCCTGTTCCGACCCTGCCGCTTACCGGATACCTGTCCGCCTTTCTCCCTT
CGGGAAGCGTGGCGCTTTCTCAATGCTCACGCTGTAGGTATCTCAGTTCGGTGTAGGTCGTTCGCTCCAA
GCTGGGCTGTGTGCACGAACCCCCCGTTCAGCCCGACCGCTGCGCCTTATCCGGTAACTATCGTCTTGAG
TCCAACCCGGTAAGACACGACTTATCGCCACTGGCAGCAGCCACTGGTAACAGGATTAGCAGAGCGAGGT
ATGTAGGCGGTGCTACAGAGTTCTTGAAGTGGTGGCCTAACTACGGCTACACTAGAAGGACAGTATTTGG
TATCTGCGCTCTGCTGAAGCCAGTTACCTTCGGAAAAAGAGTTGGTAGCTCTTGATCCGGCAAACAAACC
ACCGCTGGTAGCGGTGGTTTTTTTGTTTGCAAGCAGCAGATTACGCGCAGAAAAAAAGGATCTCAAGAAG
ATCCTTTGATCTTTTCTACGGGGTCTGACGCTCAGTGGAACGAAAACTCACGTTAAGGGATTTTGGTCAT
GAGATTATCAAAAAGGATCTTCACCTAGATCCTTTTAAATTAAAAATGAAGTTTTAAATCAATCTAAAGT
ATATATGAGTAAACTTGGTCTGACAGTTACCAATGCTTAATCAGTGAGGCACCTATCTCAGCGATCTGTC
TATTTCGTTCATCCATAGTTGCCTGACTCCCCGTCGTGTAGATAACTACGATACGGGAGGGCTTACCATC
TGGCCCCAGTGCTGCAATGATACCGCGAGACCCACGCTCACCGGCTCCAGATTTATCAGCAATAAACCAG
CCAGCCGGAAGGGCCGAGCGCAGAAGTGGTCCTGCAACTTTATCCGCCTCCATCCAGTCTATTAATTGTT
GCCGGGAAGCTAGAGTAAGTAGTTCGCCAGTTAATAGTTTGCGCAACGTTGTTGCCATTGCTACAGGCAT
CGTGGTGTCACGCTCGTCGTTTGGTATGGCTTCATTCAGCTCCGGTTCCCAACGATCAAGGCGAGTTACA
TGATCCCCCATGTTGTGCAAAAAAGCGGTTAGCTCCTTCGGTCCTCCGATCGTTGTCAGAAGTAAGTTGG
CCGCAGTGTTATCACTCATGGTTATGGCAGCACTGCATAATTCTCTTACTGTCATGCCATCCGTAAGATG
CTTTTCTGTGACTGGTGAGTACTCAACCAAGTCATTCTGAGAATAGTGTATGCGGCGACCGAGTTGCTCT
TGCCCGGCGTCAATACGGGATAATACCGCGCCACATAGCAGAACTTTAAAAGTGCTCATCATTGGAAAAC
GTTCTTCGGGGCGAAAACTCTCAAGGATCTTACCGCTGTTGAGATCCAGTTCGATGTAACCCACTCGTGC
ACCCAACTGATCTTCAGCATCTTTTACTTTCACCAGCGTTTCTGGGTGAGCAAAAACAGGAAGGCAAAAT
GCCGCAAAAAAGGGAATAAGGGCGACACGGAAATGTTGAATACTCATACTCTTCCTTTTTCAATATTATT
GAAGCATTTATCAGGGTTATTGTCTCATGAGCGGATACATATTTGAATGTATTTAGAAAAATAAACAAAT
AGGGGTTCCGCGCACATTTCCCCGAAAAGTGCCACCT
Features (pLannotate 1.2.2; 11 found; start..end, strand, type, name):
     70..105     +  CDS            rop (fragment): Rop protein, which maintains plasmids at low copy number; rop
    207..258     +  misc_feature   bom (fragment): basis of mobility region from pBR322
    321..339     +  promoter       SP6 promoter: promoter for bacteriophage SP6 RNA polymerase
    415..435     +  CDS            FLAG (fragment): FLAG® epitope tag, followed by an enterokinase cleavage site
    439..463     +  CDS            3xFLAG (fragment): three tandem FLAG® epitope tags
    466..486     +  CDS            FLAG (fragment): FLAG® epitope tag, followed by an enterokinase cleavage site
    516..703     +  terminator     ADH1 terminator: S. cerevisiae ADH1; transcription terminator for the S. cerevisiae alcohol dehydrogenase 1 (ADH1) gene
    762..2118    +  gene           kanMX: yeast selectable marker conferring kanamycin resistance (Wach et al., 1994)
   2348..2936    -  rep_origin     ori: high-copy-number ColE1/pMB1/pBR322/pUC origin of replication
   3107..3967    -  CDS            AmpR: β-lactamase; bla; confers resistance to ampicillin, carbenicillin, and related antibiotics
   3968..4072    -  promoter       AmpR promoter: bla
