[The description below was written by a language model from this plasmid's Addgene catalogue record and pLannotate feature annotations shown in this document.]
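Description:
pNX3a-FL3 is a 4,097 bp tagging-cassette plasmid built on the pFA6a-kanMX6 backbone and intended for epitope tagging of genes in fission yeast (Schizosaccharomyces pombe). It is catalogued as a yeast expression vector, but the annotated features show no yeast origin of replication or promoter driving the tag. This fits the usual role of pFA6a-type plasmids as templates from which a tagging module is amplified and integrated into a chromosomal locus, although the record does not spell out this workflow. In E. coli the plasmid is maintained through a high-copy ColE1/pUC-type origin and selected with ampicillin via the β-lactamase gene and its native promoter. Short remnants of rop and the pBR322 bom region are also detected, along with an SP6 promoter inherited from the backbone.

The payload consists of two adjacent parts. The first is a 3xFLAG epitope coding segment, annotated as several overlapping FLAG fragments, followed directly by the S. cerevisiae ADH1 transcription terminator. When fused in frame to the 3' end of a target open reading frame, this arrangement would yield a C-terminally FLAG-tagged protein expressed from the gene's own promoter and terminated by the ADH1 element. The second part is the kanMX marker, which lies downstream and allows yeast integrants to be selected by resistance to G418 (geneticin).

The plasmid belongs to a set of sequential and counter-selectable cassettes developed for fission yeast. The record does not describe any counter-selectable element in this particular construct, and none is annotated. Typical applications of the tagged proteins would be immunodetection or immunoprecipitation with anti-FLAG antibodies.
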