Addgene plasmid #78358: pNX3a-FL3
Purpose: fission yeast epitope tagging
Depositing lab: Kazunori Tomita. Depositing organization: University College London. Publication: Sequential and counter-selectable cassettes for fission yeast. Amelina H, Moiseeva V, Collopy LC, Pearson SR, Armstrong CA, Tomita K. BMC Biotechnol. 2016 Nov 8;16(1):76. 10.1186/s12896-016-0307-4 PubMed 27825338.
Backbone
  Vector backbone: pFA6a-kanMX6
  Vector type: Yeast Expression
Growth in bacteria
  Bacterial resistance: Ampicillin, 100 μg/mL
  Growth temperature: 37°C
  Growth strain: DH5alpha
  Copy number: Unknown
Gene/Insert 1
  Gene/Insert name: 3xFLAG
Gene/Insert 2
  Gene/Insert name: kanMX6
  Species: S. pombe (fission yeast)
Terms and licenses: Academic/Nonprofit Terms; Industry Terms: Not Available to Industry
How to cite: pNX3a-FL3 was a gift from Kazunori Tomita (Addgene plasmid # 78358 ; http://n2t.net/addgene:78358 ; RRID:Addgene_78358)
