>Addgene plasmid #78358 | pNX3a-FL3 | addgene partial sequence | sequence record 149489 | SP6 5'-ATTTAGGTGACACTATAG-3'
GCAGGTCGACGGATCCCCGGGTTAATTAACGCTAGCATGGGTGACTACAAGGACGACGATGACAAGGGAG
ATTACAAAGATGACGACGATAAGGACTACAAGGACGACGATGACAAGTCTAGATGAGGCGCGCCACTTCT
AAATAAGCGAATTTCTTATGATTTATGATTTTTATTATTAAATAAGTTATAAAAAAAATAAGTGTATACA
AATTTTAAAGTGACTCTTAGGTTTTAAAACGAAAATTCTTATTCTTGAGTAACTCTTTCCTGTAGGTCAG
GTTGCTTTCTCAGGTATAGTATGAGGTCGCTCTTATTGACCACACCTCTACCGGCAGATCCGCTAGGAGA
TCTGTTTAGCTTGCCTCGTCCCCGCCGGGTCACCCGGCCAGCGACATGGAGGCCCAGAATACCCTCCTTG
ACAGTCTTGACGTGCGCAGCTCAGGGGCATGATGTGACTGTCGCCCGTACATTTAGCCCATACATCCCCA
TGTATAATCATTTGCATCCATACATTTTGATGGCCGCACGGCGCGAAGCAAAAATTACGGCTCCTCGCTG
CAGACCTGCGAGCAGGGAAACGCTCCCCTCACAGACGCGTTGAATTGTCCCCACGCCGCGCCCCTGTAGA
GAAATATAAAAGGTTAGGATTTGCCACTGAGGTTCTTCTTTCATATACTTCCTTTTAAAATCTTGCTAGG
ATACAGTTCTCACATCACATCCGAACATAAACAACCATGGGTAAGGAAAAGACTCACGTTTCGAGGCCGC
GATTAAATTCCAACATGGATGCTGATTTATATGGGTATAAATGGGCTCGCGATAATGTCGGGCAATCAGG
TGCGACAATCTATCGATTGTATGGGAAGCCCGATGCGCCAGAGTTGT
