>Addgene plasmid #78358 | pNX3a-FL3 | addgene partial sequence | sequence record 149490 | Tef-promoter-F 5'-GGATACAGTTCTCACATCAC-3'
ACGTTTCGAGGCCGCGATTAAATTCCAACATGGATGCTGATTTATATGGGTATAAATGGGCTCGCGATAA
TGTCGGGCAATCAGGTGCGACAATCTATCGATTGTATGGGAAGCCCGATGCGCCAGAGTTGTTTCTGAAA
CATGGCAAAGGTAGCGTTGCCAATGATGTTACAGATGAGATGGTCAGACTAAACTGGCTGACGGAATTTA
TGCCTCTTCCGACCATCAAGCATTTTATCCGTACTCCTGATGATGCATGGTTACTCACCACTGCGATCCC
CGGCAAAACAGCATTCCAGGTATTAGAAGAATATCCTGATTCAGGTGAAAATATTGTTGATGCGCTGGCA
GTGTTCCTGCGCCGGTTGCATTCGATTCCTGTTTGTAATTGTCCTTTTAACAGCGATCGCGTATTTCGTC
TCGCTCAGGCGCAATCACGAATGAATAACGGTTTGGTTGATGCGAGTGATTTTGATGACGAGCGTAATGG
CTGGCCTGTTGAACAAGTCTGGAAAGAAATGCATAAGCTTTTGCCATTCTCACCGGATTCAGTCGTCACT
CATGGTGATTTCTCACTTGATAACCTTATTTTTGACGAGGGGAAATTAATAGGTTGTATTGATGTTGGAC
GAGTCGGAATCGCAGACCGATACCAGGATCTTGCCATCCTATGGAACTGCCTCGGTGAGTTTTCTCCTTC
ATTACAGAAACGGCT
